Addgene plasmid #12441: pFlagCMV2-UbcM8C86A
Depositing lab: Dong-Er Zhang. Depositing organization: Scripps California (The Scripps Research Institute). Publication: Interferon-inducible ubiquitin E2, Ubc8, is a conjugating enzyme for protein ISGylation. Kim KI, Giannakopoulos NV, Virgin HW, Zhang DE. Mol Cell Biol. 2004 Nov . 24(21):9592-600. 10.1128/MCB.24.21.9592-9600.2004 PubMed 15485925.
Backbone
  Vector backbone: pFlag-CMV2
  Backbone size w/o insert (bp): 4679
  Vector type: Mammalian Expression
Growth in bacteria
  Bacterial resistance: Ampicillin, 100 μg/mL
  Growth temperature: 37°C
  Growth strain: DH5alpha
  Copy number: High Copy
Gene/Insert
  Gene/Insert name: UbcM8
  Species: M. musculus (mouse)
  Mutation: C86A
  Entrez Gene: Ube2l6 (a.k.a. 2810489I21Rik, RIG-B, UBCH8, Ubce8, Ubcm8)
  Tag / fusion protein: FLAG (N terminal on backbone)
  Cloning method: Restriction Enzyme; 5′ cloning site HindIII (not destroyed); 3′ cloning site EcoRI (not destroyed)
  Sequencing primers: 5′ pCEP fwd
Terms and licenses: Academic/Nonprofit Terms; Industry Terms: Not Available to Industry
How to cite: pFlagCMV2-UbcM8C86A was a gift from Dong-Er Zhang (Addgene plasmid # 12441 ; http://n2t.net/addgene:12441 ; RRID:Addgene_12441)
