[The description below was written by a language model from this plasmid's Addgene catalogue record.]
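Description:
pFlagCMV2-UbcM8C86A is a mammalian expression plasmid built on the pFlag-CMV2 backbone (4679 bp without insert). It is propagated in E. coli as a high-copy plasmid under ampicillin selection. As the backbone name indicates, expression in mammalian cells is expected to be driven by a CMV promoter, although no feature table is provided, so the promoter, polyadenylation signal and origins of replication cannot be confirmed from an annotation. The record does not list a mammalian selection marker, which fits a plasmid intended mainly for transient transfection.

The insert is mouse UbcM8, the product of the Ube2l6 gene (also known as UbcH8 or Ubce8), cloned between HindIII and EcoRI sites that both remain intact. It sits in frame with a FLAG epitope supplied by the backbone at the N terminus, which allows the protein to be detected or immunoprecipitated with anti-FLAG antibodies. The coding sequence carries a C86A substitution. In E2 conjugating enzymes, a conserved cysteine forms the thioester bond with ubiquitin or a ubiquitin-like modifier, and replacing it with alanine is the standard way to make a catalytically inactive enzyme. The record does not explicitly call C86 the active-site residue, but the mutation is consistent with that design.

The associated study identified this interferon-inducible E2 as a conjugating enzyme for ISG15 modification of proteins (ISGylation). This construct would most plausibly serve as an inactive control, or possibly a dominant-negative, alongside the wild-type FLAG-tagged enzyme in cell-based ISGylation assays.
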