>Addgene plasmid #12441 | pFlagCMV2-UbcM8C86A | addgene partial sequence | sequence record 19851 | CMV-F 5'-CGCAAATGGGCGGTAGGCGTG-3'
ATGGACTACAAAGACGAATGAACGACAAGCTTATGATGGCCAGCAAGCGAGTGGCGAAAGAGCTGGAGAG
TCTTTCGAAGGAGCTGCCGCCATACCTTCGCCAACTGTCTAGTGACGATGCCAATGTGCTTGTGTGGCAC
ATGCTCCTGCTGCCAGACCAGCTTCCCTATGGCCTCAAAGCCTTCCAAGTGCGGATTGATTTCCCCAGGG
AGTATCCATTCAAGCCTCCCACTTTGAGATTCACCACCAAGATCTACCACCCCAACGTCAGGGAGGATGG
TCTGGTGGCACTGCCCCTCATCAGCAATGAGAACTGGAAGCCTTACACCAAGCCTTATCAAGTCTTGGAG
GCCCTCAATGTGCTGGTGAGTAAACCGAATCTGGAAGAGCCTGTGCGTCTGGAACTTGCTGACCTCCTGA
CTCAGAACCCGGAGATGTTCAGGAAGAAGGCAGAAGAGTTCACCCTTAAATTCGGAGTGGACCGGCCCTC
TTAAGAATTCATCGATAGATCTGATATCGGTACCAGTCGACTCTAGAGGATCCCGGGTGGCATCCCTGTG
ACCCCTCCCCAGTGCCTCTCCTGGCCCCTGGAAGTTGCCACTCCAGTGCCCACCAGCCTTGTCCTAATAA
AATTAAGTTGCATCATTTTGTCTGACT
